>Addgene plasmid #169146 | EZ-L439 | addgene full sequence | sequence record 340491 | Addgene NGS Result
TGTGCGCGTATGTTTATGTATGTACCTCTCTCTCTATTTCTATTTTTAAACCACCCTCTCAATAAAATAA
AAATAATAAAGTATTTTTAAGGAAAAGACGTGTTTAAGCACTGACTTTATCTACTTTTTGTACGTTTTCA
TTGATATAATGTGTTTTGTCTCTCCCTTTTCTACGAAAATTTCAAAAATTGACCAAAAAAAGGAATATAT
ATACGAAAAACTATTATATTTATATATCATAGTGTTGATAAAAAATGTTTATCCATTGGACCGTGTATCA
TATTTATCGCCGGCGAATAAATTAAGGCGCGCCTTAATTTATTCGCCGGCGATAAGAGCGACCTCATGCT
ATACCTGAGAAAGCAACCTGACCTACAGGAAAGAGTTACTCAAGAATAAGAATTTTCGTTTTAAAACCTA
AGAGTCACTTTAAAATTTGTATACACTTATTTTTTTTATAACTTATTTAATAATAAAAATCATAAATCAT
AAGAAATTCGCTGATCATTATTATTGGAAGTACAAGTTTTCAGAACCAGCCTTCTTGTACAAAGAAGTAA
TAGATTCTTGTGCACAAGACATAGGAAGTTCTCGAACCGCTTCATCGATATTCACAGCTGTTTTTTTCAC
CAGGTCTTCTCCCTCTTTCACTGCGGTTTCTTCAATGACATTGCGAACTGGTTCTACGTGCTTGCTCCCG
TCTAGTTGAACTCCAATAAAGTATTGTACTTCTCCCTTCTGATCACGCATAGGTTGCAAGTGGAAAATGT
TCCAGAACTTCTTTCCGCTCTTGGTGTAGTTGATGAGCTGAACTGTCACTTCGGTTTGGTTATCAATAGC
ATTTCGAATCTTCTTCACTGTGGTTAGATCAGTCTCTGGACCTTGTAGAAACCTGCAATTTCTTCCAAGA
ATTTCTTCACGGCTATATTCCGTGAGCTCCAAGAAACTATCAGATGCAAAAATAATGGGATTATCGGGAA
GCCTAGGATCAGTGATAATAAAATTCTTCTCGATACGTTCGAGTGTAGTAGCTAGATCAATACCCTTTCT
CATCTGTCCTCCAGCACTCTCGAGCTCTTTTTTTGGGTTTGGTGGGGTATCTTCATCATCGAATAGATAG
TTATATACATCATCCATTGTAGTGGTATTAAACATCCCTGTAGTGATTCCAAACGCGTTATACGCAGTTT
GGTCCGTCCAACCAGGTGACAGTGGTTTTGAATTATTACCATCATCAATTTTACTAGCCGTGATTTCATT
ATTCATGAAGTTATCATGAACGTTAGAGGAGGCAATTGGTTGTGAAAGCGCTTGAGAATTTGTTTGAGTT
GTTATGAGGTTCGGACCGTTGCTACTGTTAGTGAAAGTGAAGGACAATGAGCTATCAGCAATATTCCCAC
TTTGATTAAAATTGGCGCCACCAAACAAAGCAGACGGGGTCAGTGGCACTAATGATTGCAGCTGTTGCTG
TTGCCCTAGAAAAGGCGTGACTGAGCGATGCGAAGGTGTGCTTCTTGGTATTGTCACTGGAGAGTTACGA
GAGGGTGGACGGTTAGATAACAGCTTGACTAGATCACTGAAACTTGCTCCTGATTTCAATGGCACAGGTG
AAGGCCCTACTGAGCCAGGAGAAACATATTTAACACTGATATTGTTGACATTTTCCTCCGGAAGAGTAGG
GTATTGGGCGATAGTTGCAGAACCGACAATATTTTTAATGGCGCTACCATTACTATTGTTATAACTGATA
TGCGGTAATGGGATTGCACACTGTGATAACAGAAACGGCGCACATACCTCTTCCAGTACTTGAATGTATT
TTTCACAAGTCTGGATTTTAAAAGTGGCCAGTTTTTTTAATAGCATCAGAACAGTGTTAATTTGTTGTAA
TAATTGTGCGGTCTCGTTATTCTCAGCATTCGATTTTGAGTTTGAGAGTAGAGTCTTTATGGGTACTAGG
ACTGCATTGAACAAGTAATAAGAACAATTCCAGGCAAAATATGGGGTGACATTATGATTGTCCATATAGC
TACTTACAGACATAACAGTTCTTTGTGCTGCATCGCTTAACATGATGGAGCATCGTTTAACTTCATAACT
TTGATGATCATTTTGATCCTGTTCTAGTTGTGACTTTTTCTGGGTAAAATTAGTGAAAAAATCTCTTAAT
ACATAAATGATAAGAGACAACTGTTTCCACTTCAGTTCGAATCTTGTAAAGGATAGCCAAGGGTGTTCCT
TCAACAAATTGGTTAGAGCGGTGGTGGAAATATCCATTTGTAAAAACTTTGGTGCCTGTCTCGAAACCTC
CTCAATCTCATTACAAATCATCAAGCATTTTTTTGCACATATAGGACTTTTTTCTGCAGTTACTGTTTTG
TCTAGTTCATAGATTTTTGTGAAAACTTGTAAGAGCCTTGCTGTTTCAATGATGCCATGATATATGGTGG
GACCTGTTGTGGTACGCTGCACATCGTCGACAGAAGAAGGGAAGGAGATTGTATTCTGAGAAAGCTGGAT
GGATCGACCATAAAGCAGGGACAATTGGATCTCCCAAGAGTAGACAGACCACCAAATTCGGCGTCTTTGT
TCCAGAATGCTGCTATCACTGAAGGACGAGGGGAGGTCCCTATTCAAGCCCAATGATATGGCCATTCTTA
TGGAAAAGCTGTGAAAATTATAGCTAGTATTTGTTTTCTGCCTCCACTGTGTATATCGCGACAGAAGATG
TAGGGCTGTCACCAAAATTATGGAACCTGACTCGAAGACCTTGCTCGTCAAATGAGATTTAGCATTTTGA
TAGTAAAAAACATCTATATCAGTAGATTCCCCCTCTATACACCAGGCTCCAATGGCTAATATGCAGTTAA
AAAGGATTTGCCATTGATCCTTCGACGCGATTTCAATCTGGTTATTATACAACATCATTAGCGTCGGTGA
GTGCACGATAGGGCAGTAGGGGTGAAAATTATTGAGATAACTTTGAAGTAAACGGGATGTTGTGGATCTA
GAAGCCAACGTGTATCTATCCGTAATCATGGTCGGGAGCCTGTTAACGTTAGAGTTCGTGTAATTTTCCG
GTTTAAAGCCAATAGATCGAAGAATACATAAGAGAGAACCGTCGCCAAAGAACCCATTATTGTTGGGGTC
CGTTTTCAGGAAGGGCAAGCCATCCGACATGTCATCCTCTTCAGACCAATCAAATCCATGAAGAGCATCC
CTGGGCATAAAATCCAACGGAATTGTGGAGTTATCATGATGAGCTGCCGAGTCAATCGATACAGTCAACT
GTCTTTGACCTTTGTTACTACTCTCTTCCGATGATGATGTCGCACTTATTCTATGCTGTCTCAATGTTAG
AGGCATATCAGTCTCCACTGAAGCCAATCTATCTGTGACGGCATCTTTATTCACATTATCTTGTACAAAT
AATCCTGTTAACAATGCTTTTATATCCTGTAAAGAATCCATTTTCAAAATCATGTCAAGGTCTTCTCGAG
GAAAAATCAGTAGAAATAGCTGTTCCAGTCTTTCTAGCCTTGATTCCACTTCTGTCAGATGTGCCCTAGT
CAGCGGAGACCTTTTGGTTTTGGGAGAGTAGCGACACTCCCAGTTGTTCTTCAGACACTTGGCGCACTTC
GGTTTTTCTTTGGAGCACTTGAGCTTTTTAAGTCGGCAAATATCGCATGCTTGTTCGATAGAAGACAGTA
GCTTCATGCTAGCCATGATTTTAGCGGCCGCCACCGCGGTGTTTTATATTTGTTGTAAAAAGTAGATAAT
TACTTCCTTGATGATCTGTAAAAAAGAGAAAAAGAAAGCATCTAAGAACTTGAAAAACTACGAATTAGAA
AAGACCAAATATGTATTTCTTGCATTGACCAATTTATGCAAGTTTATATATATGTAAATGTAAGTTTCAC
GAGGTTCTACTAAACTAAACCACCCCCTTGGTTAGAAGAAAAGAGTGTGTGAGAACAGGCTGTTGTTGTC
ACACGATTCGGACAATTCTGTTTGAAAGAGAGAGAGTAACAGTACGATCGAACGAACTTTGCTCTGGAGA
TCACAGTGGGCATCATAGCATGTGGTACTAAACCCTTTCCCGCCATTCCAGAACCTTCGATTGCTTGTTA
CAAAACCTGTGAGCCGTCGCTAGGACCTTGTTGTGTGACGAAATTGGAAGCTGCAATCAATAGGAAGACA
GGAAGTCGAGCGTGTCTGGGTTTTTTCAGTTTTGTTCTTTTTGCAAACAAATCACGAGCGACGGTAATTT
CTTTCTCGATAAGAGGCCACGTGCTTTATGAGGGTAACATCAATTCAAGAAGGAGGGAAACACTTCCTTT
TTCTGGCCCTGATAATAGTATGAGGGTGAAGCCAAAATAAAGGATTCGCGCCCAAATCGGCATCTTTAAA
TGCAGGTATGCGATAGTTCCTCACTCTTTCCTTACTCACGAGTAATTCTTGCAGCTGTTTCCCGGCGATA
AATATGATACACGGTCCAATGGATAAACATTTTTTATCAACACTATGATATATAAATATAATAGTTTTTC
GTATATATATTCCTTTTTTTGGTCAATTTTTGAAATTTTCGTAGAAAAGGGAGAGACAAAACACATTATA
TCAATGAAAACGTACAAAAAGTAGATAAAGTCAGTGCTTAAACACGTCTTTTCCTTAAAAATACTTTATT
ATTTTTATTTTATTGAGAGGGTGGTTTAAAAATAGAAATAGAGAGAGAGGTACATACATAAACATACGCG
CACAAAAGCAGAGATGATCATTATACGTTTATCCTGGCTGAAGCACATGCGGCCCTTTCTGGACAAGAAG
CTGGGTGTCTATCCATCCCTGATTCCTGGGCACAAGACATAGGTAATGTCCCGTCATCTTGCTCTTCAAC
TTCGGGGGGAAACTCGAGTAAACTATAATGCGAGATATTGCTAACGTTTAATGTGGAGCCCATCATGTTA
CTTTTATAAACGCTCTCGATTAACCTGTGTAATATCAGAGCATCCATCAAGGTGGGAAAGCCTTCGAAAT
CGAAACCTTGCATTACAAATTGTGAGGGTAATTCAGGAATTTTCTTTGTATTGAAGTGGAAGTCAGAGAT
AGATTGATACAGTCGATGAATATTACCGACAATGGCATTATAATTTCGTAAATGATATACTTCCATGATT
TCTTTACCTGCATCATACCCCGGGTCTAAAGGAGCTTGTTGTCCATTAGCTAGCGGGAAGTCGTTTGCTC
TAGTTCCACTGTAGTAAAGGACCAGATTTGAAATTTCTGCGAATCCGGCATCGCCTTCAAGTTTCAAATC
TCCCTTGGTACCGTGAATATCAATGACCAAATTTTTGGTAAATTTTTTGGTAGGTTTGCCACCTTTGAAA
CTGCATGACACTGGAACATTGCCATTTAACAATGTGCCTTGGAATAAAAGATGATCCGGTACTGTCTTTG
GGACTCGCTGGCCCAATCGGTTACCACGCTCATCTATCAGCTCTTGCTCTGGAATATTATTGAAAACCAT
TGCATTTATCCTGGAAAAGTACGAACTTGTCATGTATTGTAAAATATCGATTGTGTGACCAAATGTTGTG
GTTACCAGATCTACACCGTTCCCGATTTCATAGATGTATTTTGGTGATTTAACAGGCCTTTCGTAGCCGT
ACCAACCGCCATTTCCAGCAATCTCGATAGAATTAATGTCGCCGATATAGCCTTGAGATATTAATTCTTT
TGCTCTCAAAATATATGGTGATTTACGACCTTGTAAAGAGATGATGGTTTGAACCCCACGTTCAGCAGCA
GCCTTATAAATGGATTCGGCTTGATCTAGTGAACATGCAAGGGCCCATTCTACGAAAAGATACTTGAGGT
TCGGATTATTTTTGGAGAATTCCAAGAGAGGCATAACAACGTCATAATGACTGGCCACTTGGATAGCTAT
CACTATCATATCTATAGTGGAAGATGATGCAAATGACTCTAAAGTGGGAAAAGCAGTGGCATTACTCAAT
TTTAGACGCTGGATGGTGGCAATAGAAGTCTCAATTTTTGGACTGTATAAGGCAGTGATTTGAAATTGTG
ACGATAGTTGCAGTATGGCGGGGTAATGTGTCTTGATTGCCCATCCTTTGGCTGCGTTGAGACCGACGAA
TCCGACTCTTATGGGAGCTGCATTAGGCACGGTTGAGACCGAAGATCTCTTGTTGTAGTCCATGCTAGCC
ATGATTTTAGCGGCCGCGGTGGCTTTACCAACAGTACCGGATTGCCAAGCTGGAAGTCGAGCTTCCATTA
TATACCCTCTAGTGTCTCTTAAGCATGGACTAAAGGCTACCTATAACGCATGGACTAAAGGCTACCTATA
ACGCATGGACTAAAGGCTACCTATAACGCATGGACTAAAGGCTACCTATAACGCATGGACTAAAGGCTAC
CTACTCGAAGCTGGCGAACTCACGTACCCGGGTATACCGGAGGTACCCAAAGCCGAATCCACCACGGTCA
CCGTTGTTTCTGAAGAAACCACCACGGCCGCCACCGTTGTTGAAACCACCACGAGGAGCAGAATCGCCTC
TTCTGCCACCACCGTTACGGATGTGAGGTGGAACGTAACCACCACGTCTTTGTTGCCCTTCAGGCATGGA
AACTTGCTCTGCTAACTCAGTCATATTGGATATATGTATTACTTTCTTTATTTTTTGTAGTTTAGTCTTC
TATTTCTTTTATAGTTTGGTATCTTTTTGCAAAAAATTTACCTCTATATCGTGTTCGTGCGTATTTCTTC
CTCTATAATATGAAAAGAAAGGCAGTAGTCTTGGTTTTCTATTATTCCAAATATTACAAGAATACCCAGA
ACCACAAGAAGCAGAAGAAACTAACTGCTTTATATACTTAATTTCCCGCCACAAGCTCATCGCCCAGAAG
TTTTTTTCAGTTTTTCACCTGACAATCTGGCAGCTCGCTGAAAAATTTTCACCTGGGGTCGCCTGCTACG
TAGAGTGATCACGTTTATGAATAGCACATTATATAGTGGCCCAGACGGTCTGATGGTAGTTCATGTAGTT
AAGAATAAATACTCTGTTTGTGTGATTTCTATGTGTACGTTATCTATATAAATATTGTTGATGGTGGTAG
CTGTGGGCTGTGTTCTATGCTAGGACACCCTTAGTGGATGGAACGTCATCGCGACCCGTAGGTGTTCTTG
CCTCTCTGATGGCGATGGCGAGCGCCTTGAAAGCTGATTCGGAGCGGTGGTGGTCGTTGGTGCCCCGCAG
ACAGTCCACATGCATGGTGATACGCGCCTCAGTGGCGAAACTCTCCAAGAAGTGCGGGATCATCTCTGTG
GATAGCTGGCCTATGCGTTCTCGCTTCAGGCCCAGCTCCACCACGGCGAAAGGCCTATTGGAGAAGTCAA
CCACAGCGCGGCTCAGCGCCTCGTCCAGTGGTGCAAACCCATGCCCGAACCTCTTGATACCACGCACGGA
GCCAAGCGCCTCCTTGAACGCTTGGCCCAGCGCAATCCCACAGTCCTCAACAGTGTGGTGGTCATCGATG
TGCAAGTCCCCTATACACTCCAGGATCAGAGACCACCCGCCATGCTTCGCCAGCGCAGTCAACATGTGGT
CCAAAAACCCAACTCCAGTGTGCACATGGATGGTCTGCCCATCACCACTAGCATATTCCTTGCCCAGTAT
GCTCTCCCGTACAGAAACAGACCCACCGTCAAGATCCAGCGCCAGCTGTATATTCGTCTCCTGCGTAACC
CTCTTAACAAACGCCATCCTTTGCTCGATGCTTCTCTTTGCTTCAATTATCTCAACTTTAAGTAAACCTG
AAGTAAACTAGAACTAGATTAAATCAGAAGGCATCCGCAGCTTTATATACATATAGAGCCTCTTTGCCTT
CGTTTATCTTGCCTGCTCATTTTTTAGTATATTCTTCGAAGAAATCACATTACTTTATATAATGTATAAT
TCATTATGTGATAATGCCAATCGCTAAGAAAAAAAAAGAGTCATCCGCTAGGTGGAAAAAAAAAAATGAA
AATCATTACCGAGGCATAAAAAAATATAGAGTGTACTAGAGGAGGCCAAGAGTAATAGAAAAAGAAAATT
GCGGGAAAGGACTGTGTTATGACTTCCCTGACTAATGCCGTGTTCAAACGATACCTGGCAGTGACTCCTA
GCGCTCACCAAGCTCTTAAAACGAGAATTAAGAAAAAGTCGTCATCTTTCGATAAGTTTTTCCCACAGCA
AAGCAATAGTAGAAAAAAACAATGGGAAACGTTGAATGAAGACAAAGCGTCGTGGTTTAAAAGGAAATAC
GCTCACGTACATGCTAGGGAACAGGACCGTGCAGCGGCCAGCGTGGCCGTTTAAACATTTAAATGGCCGG
CCCAGCTTTTGTTCCCTTTAGTGAGGGTTAATTCCGAGCTTGGCGTAATCATGGTCATAGCTGTTTCCTG
TGTGAAATTGTTATCCGCTCACAATTCCACACAACATACGAGCCGGAAGCATAAAGTGTAAAGCCTGGGG
TGCCTAATGAGTGAGCTAACTCACATTAATTGCGTTGCGCTCACTGCCCGCTTTCCAGTCGGGAAACCTG
TCGTGCCAGCTGCATTAATGAATCGGCCAACGCGCGGGGAGAGGCGGTTTGCGTATTGGGCGCTCTTCCG
CTTCCTCGCTCACTGACTCGCTGCGCTCGGTCGTTCGGCTGCGGCGAGCGGTATCAGCTCACTCAAAGGC
GGTAATACGGTTATCCACAGAATCAGGGGATAACGCAGGAAAGAACATGTGAGCAAAAGGCCAGCAAAAG
GCCAGGAACCGTAAAAAGGCCGCGTTGCTGGCGTTTTTCCATAGGCTCCGCCCCCCTGACGAGCATCACA
AAAATCGACGCTCAAGTCAGAGGTGGCGAAACCCGACAGGACTATAAAGATACCAGGCGTTTCCCCCTGG
AAGCTCCCTCGTGCGCTCTCCTGTTCCGACCCTGCCGCTTACCGGATACCTGTCCGCCTTTCTCCCTTCG
GGAAGCGTGGCGCTTTCTCATAGCTCACGCTGTAGGTATCTCAGTTCGGTGTAGGTCGTTCGCTCCAAGC
TGGGCTGTGTGCACGAACCCCCCGTTCAGCCCGACCGCTGCGCCTTATCCGGTAACTATCGTCTTGAGTC
CAACCCGGTAAGACACGACTTATCGCCACTGGCAGCAGCCACTGGTAACAGGATTAGCAGAGCGAGGTAT
GTAGGCGGTGCTACAGAGTTCTTGAAGTGGTGGCCTAACTACGGCTACACTAGAAGAACAGTATTTGGTA
TCTGCGCTCTGCTGAAGCCAGTTACCTTCGGAAAAAGAGTTGGTAGCTCTTGATCCGGCAAACAAACCAC
CGCTGGTAGCGGTGGTTTTTTTGTTTGCAAGCAGCAGATTACGCGCAGAAAAAAAGGATCTCAAGAAGAT
CCTTTGATCTTTTCTACGGGGTCTGACGCTCAGTGGAACGAAAACTCACGTTAAGGGATTTTGGTCATGA
GATTATCAAAAAGGATCTTCACCTAGATCCTTTTAAATTAAAAATGAAGTTTTAAATCAATCTAAAGTAT
ATATGAGTAAACTTGGTCTGACAGTTACCAATGCTTAATCAGTGAGGCACCTATCTCAGCGATCTGTCTA
TTTCGTTCATCCATAGTTGCCTGACTCCCCGTCGTGTAGATAACTACGATACGGGAGGGCTTACCATCTG
GCCCCAGTGCTGCAATGATACCGCGAGACCCACGCTCACCGGCTCCAGATTTATCAGCAATAAACCAGCC
AGCCGGAAGGGCCGAGCGCAGAAGTGGTCCTGCAACTTTATCCGCCTCCATCCAGTCTATTAATTGTTGC
CGGGAAGCTAGAGTAAGTAGTTCGCCAGTTAATAGTTTGCGCAACGTTGTTGCCATTGCTACAGGCATCG
TGGTGTCACGCTCGTCGTTTGGTATGGCTTCATTCAGCTCCGGTTCCCAACGATCAAGGCGAGTTACATG
ATCCCCCATGTTGTGCAAAAAAGCGGTTAGCTCCTTCGGTCCTCCGATCGTTGTCAGAAGTAAGTTGGCC
GCAGTGTTATCACTCATGGTTATGGCAGCACTGCATAATTCTCTTACTGTCATGCCATCCGTAAGATGCT
TTTCTGTGACTGGTGAGTACTCAACCAAGTCATTCTGAGAATAGTGTATGCGGCGACCGAGTTGCTCTTG
CCCGGCGTCAATACGGGATAATACCGCGCCACATAGCAGAACTTTAAAAGTGCTCATCATTGGAAAACGT
TCTTCGGGGCGAAAACTCTCAAGGATCTTACCGCTGTTGAGATCCAGTTCGATGTAACCCACTCGTGCAC
CCAACTGATCTTCAGCATCTTTTACTTTCACCAGCGTTTCTGGGTGAGCAAAAACAGGAAGGCAAAATGC
CGCAAAAAAGGGAATAAGGGCGACACGGAAATGTTGAATACTCATACTCTTCCTTTTTCAATATTATTGA
AGCATTTATCAGGGTTATTGTCTCATGAGCGGATACATATTTGAATGTATTTAGAAAAATAAACAAATAG
GGGTTCCGCGCACATTTCCCCGAAAAGTGCCACCTGACGTCCTCGGCGCGTGACGTCTAAGAAACCATTA
TTATCATGACATTAACCTATAAAAATAGGCGTATCACGAGGCCCTTTCGTCTCGCGCGTTTCGGTGATGA
CGGTGAAAACCTCTGACACATGCAGCTCCCGGAGACGGTCACAGCTTGTCTGTAAGCGGATGCCGGGAGC
AGACAAGCCCGTCAGGGCGCGTCAGCGGGTGTTGGCGGGTGTCGGGGCTGGCTTAACTATGCGGCATCAG
AGCAGATTGTACTGAGAGTGCACCATACCACCTTTTCAATTCATCATTTTTTTTTTATTCTTTTTTTTGA
TTTCGGTTTCCTTGAAATTTTTTTGATTCGGTAATCTCCGAACAGAAGGAAGAACGAAGGAAGGAGCACA
GACTTAGATTGGTATATATACGCATATTGGGTCAGCAGTACAGAACCCTCGACGAAGTTGTAAGTGGTGG
ATCAGATATCATCATTGTTGGCAGAGGACTTTTCGCCAAGGGTAGAGATCCTAATACTAAACTCACAAAT
TAGAGCTTCAATTTAATTATATCAGTTATTACCCTATGCGGTGTGAAATACCGCACAGATGCGTAAGGAG
AAAATACCGCATCAGGAAATTGTAAGCGTTAATATTTTGTTAAAATTCGCGTTAAATTTTTGTTAAATCA
GCTCATTTTTTAACCAATAGGCCGAAATCGGCAAAATCCCTTATAAATCAAAAGAATAGACCGAGATAGG
GT
[37 nt withheld, positions 11343-11379]
AAAGAACGTGGACTCCAACGTCAAAGG
[49 nt withheld, positions 11407-11455]
T
[91 nt withheld, positions 11457-11547]
G
[124 nt withheld, positions 11549-11672]
CCATTCGCCATTCAGGCTGCGCAACTGTTGGGAAGGGCGATCGGTGCGGGCCTCTTCGCTATTACGCCAG
CTGGCGAAAGGGGGATGTGCTGCAAGGCGATTAAGTTGGGTAACGCCAGGGTTTTCCCAGTCACGACGTT
GTAAAACGACGGCCAGTGAATTGTAATACGACTCACTATAGGGGGCCAGCGTGGCCGTTTAAACATTTAA
ATGGCCGGCCGCTGCCACCGTTGTTTCCACCGAAGAAACCACCGTTGCCGTAACCACCACGACGGTTGTT
GCTAAAGAAGCTGCCACCGCCACGGCCACCGTTGTAGCCGCCGTTGTTGTTATTGTAGTTGCTACTGTTA
TTTCTGGCACTTCTTGGTTTTCCTCTTAAGTGAGGAGGAACATAACCATTCTCGTTGTTGTCGTTGATGC
TTAAATTTTGCACTTGTTCGCTCAGTTCAGCCATAATATGAAATGCTTTTCTTGTTGTTCTTACGGAATA
CCACTTGCCACCTATCACCACAACTAACTTTTTCCCGTTCCTCCATCTCTTTTATATTTTTTTTCTGGAG
TTCAAGAGAAAAAAAAAGAAAAAGCAAAAAGAAAAAAGGAAAGCGCGCCTCGTTCAGAATGACACGTATA
GAATGATGCATTACCTTGTCATCTTCAGTATCATACTGTTCGTATACATACTTACTGACATTCATAGGTA
TACATATATACACATGTATATATATCGTATGCTGCAGCTTTAAATAATCGGTGTCAAGATCTGAGCTCCA
CCGCGGTGGCGGCCGCTTATTTACTCAGGATCCCGCATGTTGCAGGTGGGAGTTCCAGCTCCCGGGAAAC
AGCTGATAGCTTCAAAATGTTTCTACTCCTTTTTTACTCTTCCAGATTTTCTCGGACTCCGCGCATCGCC
GTACCACTTCAAAACACCCAAGCACAGCATACTAAATTTCCCCTCTTTCTTCCTCTAGGGTGTCGTTAAT
TACCCGTACTAAAGGTTTGGAAAAGAAAAAAGAGACCGCCTCGTTTCTTTTTCTTCGTCGAAAAAGGCAA
TAAAAATTTTTATCACGTTTCTTTTTCTTGAAAATTTTTTTTTTGATTTTTTTCTCTTTCGATGACCTCC
CATTGATATTTAAGTTAATAAACGGTCTTCAATTTCTCAAGTTTCAGTTTCATTTTTCTTGTTCTATTAC
AACTTTTTTTACTTCTTGCTCATTAGAAAGAAAGCATAGCAATCTAATCTAAGTTTTGGCGGCCGCTAAA
ATCATGGCTAGCCCGAAAAAAAAGAGAAAAGTAGCCCCACCAACGGACGTTTCACTTGGTGACGAATTAC
ATTTAGACGGTGAGGATGTAGCTATGGCACATGCCGATGCTCTTGATGATTTTGATCTGGACATGTTAGG
TGATGGGGATTCTCCCGGCCCCGGATTTACACCACATGATTCTGCTCCGTATGGCGCGTTGGACATGGCA
GATTTCGAATTTGAACAGATGTTTACTGATGCACTTGGTATCGACGAATATGGAGGTGAATTCGGAGCAG
ATGATACTAGAGTTGAAGTCCAACCTCCAGCCCAATGGGTATTGGATTTGATCGAGGCCTCACCCATAGC
AAGTGTTGTTAGTGATCCCAGATTGGCTGATAATCCTTTGATTGCTATCAACCAGGCCTTTACCGATCTA
ACTGGGTATTCTGAGGAAGAATGTGTTGGTCGTAATTGTAGATTTTTGGCAGGATCTGGTACTGAACCCT
GGCTAACAGATAAGATCCGTCAAGGTGTTCGTGAGCATAAACCCGTGTTGGTTGAGATTTTGAATTACAA
AAAGGATGGTACTCCTTTTCGTAATGCAGTTTTGGTGGCACCAATCTATGATGACGATGATGAATTACTA
TACTTCCTTGGTAGCCAAGTGGAAGTGGATGACGATCAACCGAACATGGGCATGGCCCGTAGAGAACGTG
CTGCGGAGATGTTAAAAACTCTTTCACCACGTCAATTAGAAGTCACAACTCTGGTTGCATCAGGCCTAAG
AAATAAAGAAGTGGCTGCCAGACTGGGTCTTTCAGAAAAAACTGTCAAAATGCACAGAGGTTTGGTAATG
GAAAAATTAAACTTAAAAACGAGTGCAGATTTAGTTAGAATTGCCGTAGAAGCAGGTATTTAAGTCGACC
TCGAGTAATGATCATGTAATTAGTTATGTCACGCTTACATTCACGCCCTCCCCCCACATCCGCTCTAACC
GAAAAGGAAGGAGTTAGACAACCTGAAGTCTAGGTCCCTATTTATTTTTTTATAGTTATGTTAGTATTAA
GAACGTTATTTATATTTCAAATTTTTCTTTTTTTTCTGTACAGACGCGTGTACGCATGTAACATTATACT
GAAAACCTTGCTTGAGAAGGTTTTGGGACGCTCGAAGGCTTTAATTTGCGGCCTTATCGCCGGTATACCC
GGGTACGTGAGTTCGCCAGCTTCGAGTAGGTAGCCTTTAGTCCATGCGTTATAGGTAGCCTTTAGTCCAT
GCGTTATAGGTAGCCTTTAGTCCATGCGTTATAGGTAGCCTTTAGTCCATGCGTTATAGGTAGCCTTTAG
TCCATGCTTAAGAGACACTAGAGGGTATATAATGGAAGCTCGACTTCCAGCTTGGCAATCCGGTACTGTT
GGTAAAGCCACCGCGGCCGCTAAAATCATGGCTAGCATGGACTACAACAAGAGATCTTCGGTCTC
Features (pLannotate 1.2.2; 34 found; start..end, strand, type, name):
    336..501     -  terminator     ADH1 terminator: S. cerevisiae ADH1; transcription terminator for the S. cerevisiae alcohol dehydrogenase 1 (ADH1) gene
    685..1014    -  CDS            SH3: SH3 is a basic (constitutively fluorescent) cyan fluorescent protein published in 2019, derived from Arabidopsis thaliana. It requires the cofactor flavin for fluorescence.
   1075..3717    -  CDS            GAL4: GAL4_YEAST - Experimental evidence at protein level: Swiss-Prot protein existence level 1. This protein is a positive regulator for the gene expression of the galactose-induced genes such as GAL1, GAL2, GAL7, GAL10, and MEL1 which code for the enzymes used to convert galactose to glucose. It recognizes a 17 base pair sequence in (5'-CGGRNNRCYNYNCNCCG-3') the upstream activating sequence (UAS-G) of these genes. From Saccharomyces cerevisiae (strain ATCC 204508 / S288c) (Baker's yeast).
   3733..3751    -  misc_feature   MCS (fragment): pBluescript multiple cloning site
   4784..4912    -  CDS            Odc1 (fragment): DCOR_MOUSE - Also known as Odc. Experimental evidence at protein level: Swiss-Prot protein existence level 1. Catalyzes the first and rate-limiting step of polyamine biosynthesis that converts ornithine into putrescine, which is the precursor for the polyamines, spermidine and spermine. Polyamines are essential for cell proliferation and are implicated in cellular processes, ranging from DNA replication to apoptosis. From Mus musculus (Mouse).
   4919..6223    -  CDS            GAL80: transcriptional repressor that inhibits GAL4; Saccharomyces cerevisiae GAL80; GAL80 binds to and inhibits the transcriptional activation domain of GAL4.
   6280..6311    -  promoter       minP: minimal TATA-box promoter with low basal activity
   6486..6674    -  CDS            DED1 (fragment): DED1_CANGA - Protein inferred from homology: Swiss-Prot protein existence level 3. ATP-binding RNA helicase involved in translation initiation. Remodels RNA in response to ADP and ATP concentrations by facilitating disruption, but also formation of RNA duplexes (By similarity). From Candida glabrata (strain ATCC 2001 / CBS 138 / JCM 3761 / NBRC 0622 / NRRL Y-65) (Yeast) (Torulopsis glabrata).
   7161..7796    -  CDS            HIS3: HIS7_YEAST - Experimental evidence at protein level: Swiss-Prot protein existence level 1. From Saccharomyces cerevisiae (strain ATCC 204508 / S288c) (Baker's yeast).
   7902..8089    -  promoter       HIS3 promoter: S. cerevisiae HIS3
   8139..8366    +  CDS            MRM1 (fragment): MRM1_YEAST - Also known as PET56 From Saccharomyces cerevisiae (strain ATCC 204508 / S288c) (Baker's yeast).
   8415..8433    -  promoter       T3 promoter: promoter for bacteriophage T3 RNA polymerase
   8476..8498    -  protein_bind   lac operator (fragment): The lac repressor binds to the lac operator to inhibit transcription in E. coli. This inhibition can be relieved by adding lactose or isopropyl-β-D-thiogalactopyranoside (IPTG). lac repressor encoded by lacI
   8502..8532    -  promoter       lac promoter: promoter for the E. coli lac operon
   8547..8568    -  protein_bind   CAP binding site: CAP binding activates transcription in the presence of cAMP. E. coli catabolite activator protein
   8581..8673    -  CDS            lacI (fragment): lac repressor; lacI; The lac repressor binds to the lac operator to inhibit transcription in E. coli. This inhibition can be relieved by adding lactose or isopropyl-β-D-thiogalactopyranoside (IPTG).
   8856..9444    -  rep_origin     ori: high-copy-number ColE1/pMB1/pBR322/pUC origin of replication
   9615..10475   -  CDS            AmpR: β-lactamase; bla; confers resistance to ampicillin, carbenicillin, and related antibiotics
  10476..10580   -  promoter       AmpR promoter: bla
  10691..10726   +  CDS            rop (fragment): Rop protein, which maintains plasmids at low copy number; rop
  10828..10877   +  misc_feature   bom (fragment): basis of mobility region from pBR322
  10885..11017   +  promoter       URA3 promoter (fragment): S. cerevisiae URA3
  11017..11109   +  CDS            URA3 (fragment): PYRF_YEAST - Experimental evidence at protein level: Swiss-Prot protein existence level 1. From Saccharomyces cerevisiae (strain ATCC 204508 / S288c) (Baker's yeast).
  11165..11216   +  misc_feature   bom (fragment): basis of mobility region from pBR322
  11244..11672   -  rep_origin     f1 ori (sequence partly withheld): f1 bacteriophage origin of replication; arrow indicates direction of (+) strand synthesis
  11676..11833   -  CDS            lacZα (fragment): LacZα fragment of β-galactosidase; lacZ fragment
  11836..11854   +  promoter       T7 promoter: promoter for bacteriophage T7 RNA polymerase
  11929..12126   -  CDS            DED1 (fragment): DED1_YEAST - Also known as SPP81. Experimental evidence at protein level: Swiss-Prot protein existence level 1. ATP-binding RNA helicase involved in translation initiation. Remodels RNA in response to ADP and ATP concentrations by facilitating disruption, but also formation of RNA duplexes. Has weak ATP-dependent affinity for dsRNA, but strong ATP-dependent affinity for ssRNA. Acts as a virus host factor involved in the replication of the MBV and the L-A viruses by promoting the negative-strand RNA synthesis. May be involved in recognition of the preinitiation complex and DNA binding of the RN
  12122..12454   -  CDS            YO201_YEAST (fragment): Protein uncertain: Swiss-Prot protein existence level 5. From Saccharomyces cerevisiae (strain ATCC 204508 / S288c) (Baker's yeast).
  12518..12915   +  promoter       TEF1 promoter: S. cerevisiae TEF1; promoter for EF-1α
  12918..13199   +  CDS            VP16_HHV11 (fragment): Experimental evidence at protein level: Swiss-Prot protein existence level 1. May play a role in the aggregation of tegument proteins around nucleocapsids during virus morphogenesis. From Human herpesvirus 1 (strain 17) (HHV-1) (Human herpes simplex virus 1).
  13197..13832   +  CDS            LVHTH_ERYLH (fragment): Experimental evidence at protein level: Swiss-Prot protein existence level 1. Has reversible, light-dependent DNA-binding activity. Upon illumination an internal FMN-protein adduct is formed which changes the protein conformation so that the previously sequestered DNA-binding domain is free to bind DNA. Binds to sequences within in its own promoter when illuminated but not when it has been incubated in the dark. From Erythrobacter litoralis (strain HTCC2594).
  13854..14101   +  terminator     CYC1 terminator: S. cerevisiae CYC1; transcription terminator for CYC1
  14281..14312   +  promoter       minP: minimal TATA-box promoter with low basal activity
