[The description below was written by a language model from this plasmid's Addgene catalogue record and pLannotate feature annotations shown in this document.]
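Description:
EZ-L439 is a 14.4 kb yeast expression plasmid on a pUC-type backbone that encodes the OptoINVRT7 optogenetic circuit for Saccharomyces cerevisiae. It is propagated in E. coli through a high-copy ColE1/pUC origin with ampicillin resistance, and also retains an f1 origin and pBluescript-derived lac/T3/T7 remnants. Yeast selection is through HIS3 under its own promoter. No yeast replication origin (2μ or CEN/ARS) is annotated, and fragments of genes neighbouring the HIS3 locus (DED1, MRM1/PET56) flank the marker. This would be consistent with an integrating design, although the record does not say so.

The catalogued insert is VP16-EL222 with an N-terminal SV40 NLS, placed between the TEF1 promoter and the CYC1 terminator. EL222 is a light-sensing LOV/helix-turn-helix protein from Erythrobacter litoralis that binds DNA only when illuminated with blue light. Fused to the herpesvirus VP16 activation domain, it becomes a light-switchable transcriptional activator.

A second cassette places GAL80, the repressor of Gal4, downstream of a minimal TATA promoter. GAL80 is fused at its C-terminus to a fragment of mouse ornithine decarboxylase, which presumably acts as a degradation tag. A third cassette carries full-length GAL4 fused at its C-terminus to a flavin-binding domain, ending in the ADH1 terminator. The annotation software labels this domain as an Arabidopsis-derived fluorescent protein, but it may instead be a LOV-based photosensitive module. The GAL4 promoter is not annotated.

These parts suggest an inverter, in which light induces Gal80 and so shuts off Gal4-dependent promoters, while darkness relieves the repression. The associated publication concerns rapid optogenetic circuits for dynamic control in yeast metabolic engineering.
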