Addgene plasmid #169146: EZ-L439
Purpose: Encodes OptoINVRT7 circuit
Depositing lab: Jose Avalos. Depositing organization: Princeton University. Publication: Design and Characterization of Rapid Optogenetic Circuits for Dynamic Control in Yeast Metabolic Engineering. Zhao EM, Lalwani MA, Lovelett RJ, Garcia-Echauri SA, Hoffman SM, Gonzalez CL, Toettcher JE, Kevrekidis IG, Avalos JL. ACS Synth Biol. 2020 Dec 18;9(12):3254-3266. doi: 10.1021/acssynbio.0c00305. Epub 2020 Nov 24. PubMed 33232598.
Backbone
  Vector backbone: pUC
  Vector type: Yeast Expression
  Selectable markers: HIS3
Growth in bacteria
  Bacterial resistance: Ampicillin, 100 μg/mL
  Growth temperature: 37°C
  Growth strain: DH5alpha
  Copy number: High Copy
Gene/Insert
  Gene/Insert name: VP16-EL222
  Species: Erythrobacter litoralis
  Insert size (bp): 900
  Tag / fusion protein: SV40 NLS (N terminal on insert)
Resource information
  A portion of this plasmid was derived from a plasmid made by: Kevin Gardner and Laura Motta-Mena
Terms and licenses: Academic/Nonprofit Terms; Industry Terms: Not Available to Industry
How to cite: EZ-L439 was a gift from Jose Avalos (Addgene plasmid # 169146 ; http://n2t.net/addgene:169146 ; RRID:Addgene_169146)
